>Addgene plasmid #217310 | pLSPR25 | addgene full sequence | sequence record 443463 | Addgene NGS Result
TGACGCGCCCTGTAGCGGCAAGATCTGCCCATAGACTTCAAATCATGGAATTGGACGTTTATCTTCTTGC
TTTGGATATCCACCCTATCGTACAATCTTGGCACTTTGGATCATACGAGGCACTTTGCGGACTAGGGAAT
GGTTATCATCAATTTCTTGGACCTCTCCATGACACCTGGCATCGTCGAGCTACCACAGCCCCCTGAATTC
TTAAAGGCGAACCCCCCTTCCTAGGAACCTTGAGCGCTGGACTGGATGGCACTCTGAGACCGCCTATGCT
TAAGGACGCGAGCTTACCCTTCCATTGATGGAAGTCGATCATTTATGATAATAGAACACGGCGGAACTTG
ACTTTACAGGCCAAGGGAAGCAACAGGAGAAGAAGCTAAGGTTATAACAGGCTCAGCATATTTGTATATA
CGGTGCCATTCAACGCTGAACACTTTGTACTCACGGTCTGCCCGTTGAATAACACCATCTGCTGATGATC
ATCCCAATTTGTGAGTCTTATTTGCCATTGATCCTGGTGTATAACCGATACTGAAGCCCTTTAGGTCTGA
TCAGTTATAGACGTGGTATATTCATTCTTCCTAGATTAGCTATGCCGAAAGAGATGGATACCTTGATGTG
ACTGGAATGCCATGAAGCAGGAGATTGTAGCAGCTCAAATTGGAGAAGGATGTTGCAACCGTCGGCCGTG
AAGGTCTTGTCATATCTTTGTCTGCCTGGGAGAATATGTACAAGTGCCCCGATGTTACTGATGGAAAACA
TCGTGTGGCGCGCCACGATACTTGTGTTAATTAAACCAAACCAGTCTGTGCCAAGTGGATTGCTTATGCA
TCGAGTGGCGAGCCCACTGACCTCTGGGCCCCTTTTTTGAACTATAAAAAGCGGCCAAGTCTGATTTCGG
TCTCACAATCATCAACATCGACTTCTCTTTTCGCCTCGATCAACCTAAACAACGGTCACTCAGCCATGAA
CTGGACAATGGAATATTTCGCCTTGCCTTGGATCTTTGGCCTCTAGACTCAATCAACGTCAGGATAAAGG
TGAGCATAGGTTGCTCACTCACTGTAGCCTTTTTTTCCCTTCTTCTTGGTCCAGATGGTTCCCAAGGCTC
TATAAAGTGTATCTGTCAGTTCCACTTCCTTACTCCGAAGCGATTCAGAGTTGTAAAGTGCGTCTGACCC
CCTGATTATATCTCAAAGTCCCTTCACAAATTCAGACATGATGCGATAAAGTGCCGGATTGTCATTCGCG
TCTTGTGACTGTATAGAAAGTGCCGGCATCCTCTTTTCTTTTCCTCTTTGGCCGAGCGACTCAGAGTTGT
GAAGCCTGCTGGTATCTGTCTGTTCCCTTGCCCTGATAAAGAATATCGAAGAGCATTTCTTTGATTCACA
ATACGTTGACGAATGGTGTGATGGATCCTAAGCAGCGCCAGCCCTTTGAACTTGTGTCGAAAAAAAAAAA
AAAACAGCATATGATACGTAAAGGGAAGAAAAGGATGGAGCTGACTGTTTTGACAGGCATAATTTTGAGC
GTGCTTCATTGGCCGGTTTATCTGTATTAACACGGAAGAGATGTAGAAACTAGCTTCCTGGTTTCAGAGA
CAAGGAGCCATGAAGATCCTGAGGATTCAACGGCGTTGCTGAGGGTGGGAAGGATGGTATTGTTGTCTGT
AGATAGATTAATGGGCATATAATGTCAAAAAAGATGATTGACACGATGTCTGTCTCGAATTCGCAGTGTG
CTAAAATTGTATCACTTCTCTAATATGTATATATACACCCTCTAAGGAAAATTAACCCCTTACCGCCTTC
ACTCAGAAGAACTCGTCAAGAAGGCGATAGAAGGCGATGCGCTGCGAATCGGGAGCGGCGATACCGTAAA
GCACGAGGAAGCGGTCAGCCCATTCGCCGCCAAGCTCTTCAGCAATATCACGGGTAGCCAACGCTATGTC
CTGATAGCGGTCCGCCACACCCAGCCGGCCACAGTCGATGAATCCAGAAAAGCGGCCATTTTCCACCATG
ATATTCGGCAAGCAGGCATCGCCATGGGTCACGACGAGATCCTCGCCGTCGGGCATGCGCGCCTTGAGCC
TGGCGAACAGTTCGGCTGGCGCGAGCCCCTGATGCTCTTCGTCCAGATCATCCTGATCGACAAGACCGGC
TTCCATCCGAGTACGTGCTCGCTCGATGCGATGTTTCGCTTGGTGGTCGAATGGGCAGGTAGCCGGATCA
AGCGTATGCAGCCGCCGCATTGCATCAGCCATGATGGATACTTTCTCGGCAGGAGCAAGGTGGGATGACA
GGAGATCCTGCCCCGGCACTTCGCCCAATAGCAGCCAGTCCCTTCCCGCTTCAGTGACAACGTCGAGCAC
AGCTGCGCAAGGAACGCCCGTCGTGGCCAGCCACGATAGCCGCGCTGCCTCGTCCTGCAGTTCATTCAGG
GCACCGGACAGGTCGGTCTTGACAAAAAGAACCGGGCGCCCCTGCGCTGACAGCCGGAACACGGCGGCAT
CAGAGCAGCCGATTGTCTGTTGTGCCCAGTCATAGCCGAATAGCCTCTCCACCCAAGCGGCCGGAGAACC
TGCGTGCAATCCATCTTGTTCAATCATAGACATGTTGGGCGAGTTTACTAATGGAAAAAGACAATTAGCA
AAGAGGCTGCATATTAGGAGACGCGGTGAAGATTGGGGAGGACAATAGGGTCCGTGCACCAAAAAGTCCT
GACGGCAGCTCTGTTCAACGCACATCCATCTCTTCCAGCTATGCGTGTGGCACCAGCACGGATGGATTGT
TGCACCAAAAGGACAAGGCGAGATGGATGCAGGTCGAGGCGATGCGGTGCTATCGGCCCTCGTTGTCGAA
CGCCACGTCGTCCTCTCGGCGACCGTCAATCCTGGAAGGAAATGACCAAGCGTGCACCCAGCATCCAGCA
TCCAACATCCAGCACCCAGCACCTAGCACCCATGATCCAATGGCCGGCATGCAGATCAGCGTGGGGAGAG
CACCATCTAGCAGCCCCTGGCAGGCCCAGCATTGTGCTCGGATGTGCGATAGGCGGTGGGTGCGATAAGG
TGGATTAGTGGAGGATGGAGGACTGAGTGGCGGGCAAGGGAAGGGGGCGGGAAGATGACTCACCTTGGGC
AGTGGGTGGGGGATGCGGTATAGGGGATGTATGTGGATGCTGGCGGAGGATAGAAGCTGTAAGCTGAGCT
GGTGCCAACGGTGACGCTGTGAGAGTGGTCTCGGCGACCCTGACGGCGACTCGGCGTTACCCCGTGTGGC
ACACCGGACGCGCGTCGAGTGACGTTGCTGCTATTGTTGTTACCATCATCCTCTCCTCCGACAACCATAC
ACTCAGTGCACACCATGCCACTCGAATCCTGCATGCTTATGTGAGTCCTCCCCTTCCCGTGCGCCGCTCT
CCAGCTCACATCCTCGCAGCCATGGACTCAACCCTATCTCGGTCTATTCTTTTGATTTATAAGGGATTTT
GCCGATTTCGGCCTATTGGTTAAAAAAATGAGCTGATTTAACAAAAATTTAACGCGAATTTTAACAAAAT
ATTAACGCTTACAATTTCCATTCGCCATTCAGGCTGCGCAACTGTTGGGAAGGGCGATCGGTGCGGGCCT
CTTCGCTATTACGCCAGCTGGCGAAAGGGGGATGTGCTGCAAGGCGATTAAGTTGGGTAACGCCAGGGTT
TTCCCAGTCACGACGTTGTAAAACGACGGCCAGTGAGCGCGCGTAATACGACTCACTATAGGGCGAATTG
GGTACCGGGCCCCCCCTCGAATTTAAATATGGTCTCCAAGGGCGAGGAGGACAACATGGCCTCTCTCCCT
GCCACTCACGAGTTGCACATCTTCGGCTCCATCAACGGTGTCGACTTCGACATGGTCGGTCAGGGCACCG
GCAACCCTAACGACGGTTACGAGGAGTTGAACCTTAAGTCCACCAAGGGTGACCTCCAGTTCTCCCCCTG
GATTCTTGTCCCTCACATCGGCTACGGCTTCCACCAGTACCTTCCCTACCCTGACGGCATGTCCCCTTTC
CAGGCCGCCATGGTTGACGGCTCCGGTTACCAGGTCCACCGTACTATGCAGTTCGAGGACGGTGCCTCCC
TTACTGTTAACTACCGTTACACCTACGAGGGTTCCCACATCAAGGGTGAGGCCCAGGTCAAGGGCACTGG
TTTCCCTGCTGACGGTCCTGTCATGACCAACTCCCTTACCGCTGCCGACTGGTGCAGGTCCAAGAAGACT
TACCCCAACGACAAGACCATCATCTCCACCTTCAAGTGGTCCTACACCACTGGTAACGGCAAGCGTTACC
GATCCACTGCCCGAACCACCTACACCTTCGCCAAGCCTATGGCCGCTAACTACCTTAAGAACCAGCCCAT
GTACGTTTTCCGTAAGACCGAGCTCAAGCACTCCAAGACCGAGCTCAACTTCAAGGAGTGGCAGAAGGCC
TTCACCGACGTCATGGGCATGGACGAGCTTTACAAGGGTTCTGGCGGTGGTGGCTCCGGCATGCCTCAGT
CCTGGGAGGAGCTCGCCGCTGACAAGCGTGCCCGTCTCGCTAAGACCATCCCTGACGAGTGGAAGGTCCA
GACCCTCCCTGCCGAGGACTCCGTTATTGACTTCCCTAAGAAGTCTGGCATCCTTTCTGAGGCCGAGCTC
AAGATCACTGAGGCCTCCGCTGCTGACCTTGTCTCCAAGCTCGCCGCCGGTGAGTTGACCTCTGTCGAGG
TTACCCTTGCTTTCTGTAAGCGAGCTGCTATCGCCCAGCAGTTGACTAACTGCGCCCACGAGTTCTTCCC
TGACGCCGCTCTCGCCCAGGCTAGGGAGCTCGACGAGTACTACGCTAAGCACAAGAGGCCCGTTGGTCCT
CTCCACGGCCTCCCCATCTCTCTCAAGGACCAGCTTCGAGTCAAGGGCTACGAGACTTCTATGGGCTACA
TCTCTTGGCTTAACAAGTACGACGAGGGCGACTCTGTTCTCACTACCATGCTCCGTAAGGCCGGTGCCGT
CTTCTACGTCAAGACCTCTGTCCCCCAGACCCTCATGGTCTGCGAGACTGTCAACAACATCATCGGCCGT
ACCGTCAACCCTCGTAACAAGAACTGGTCTTGCGGCGGCTCCTCTGGTGGTGAGGGTGCCATCGTTGGCA
TTCGTGGTGGCGTCATCGGTGTTGGTACCGACATTGGTGGCTCTATTCGAGTCCCCGCCGCCTTCAACTT
CCTCTACGGTCTTAGGCCCTCCCACGGCCGACTCCCCTACGCTAAGATGGCCAACTCCATGGAGGGTCAG
GAGACCGTCCACTCCGTTGTCGGCCCCATTACCCACTCTGTTGAGGACCTCCGTCTCTTCACCAAGTCCG
TCCTCGGTCAGGAGCCTTGGAAGTACGACTCCAAGGTCATCCCCATGCCCTGGCGTCAGTCCGAGTCTGA
CATTATTGCCTCCAAGATCAAGAACGGCGGCCTCAACATCGGCTACTACAACTTCGACGGCAACGTCCTT
CCTCACCCTCCTATCCTCCGTGGCGTCGAGACCACCGTCGCCGCTCTCGCCAAGGCCGGTCACACCGTCA
CCCCCTGGACCCCTTACAAGCACGACTTCGGCCACGACCTCATCTCCCACATCTACGCCGCTGACGGCTC
CGCCGACGTTATGCGTGACATCTCCGCTTCCGGCGAGCCCGCCATTCCTAACATCAAGGACCTTCTCAAC
CCCAACATCAAGGCTGTTAACATGAACGAGCTCTGGGACACCCACCTCCAGAAGTGGAACTACCAGATGG
AGTACCTTGAGAAGTGGCGAGAGGCTGAGGAGAAGGCCGGCAAGGAGGTGAGTAGATCACAATTTGTAAC
AGGTTGGATGATAAGTCCCCGGTCTAACATGTAGCGACGACACTGAAGCTCACTTCTTGTAGCTCGACGC
CATCATCGCCCCCATTACCCCTACCGCTGCCGTTCGACACGACCAGTTCCGATACTACGGCTACGCCTCT
GTCATCAACCTCCTCGACTTCACCTCCGTCGTTGTTCCCGTTACCTTCGCCGACAAGAACATCGACAAGA
AGAACGAGTCCTTCAAGGCCGTTTCCGAGCTTGACGCCCTCGTCCAGGAGGAGTACGACCCCGAGGCCTA
CCACGGCGCTCCCGTTGCTGTCCAGGTTATCGGTCGAAGGCTCTCCGAGGAGAGGACCTTGGCCATTGCT
GAGGAGGTCGGCAAGTTGCTCGGTAACGTCGTCACTCCTTAGAAGGTTGAGCGCGTAATAGTGGGTTGGT
CTTGTCTCTATCCATTCATCTGTGAGACATACTGATTTCAACTTTTTCATCAGATAATAAGGATGGTGTG
AGATAAGCAAGGCTGGGTTATGAGGTTTGGGACTAGATGGTGTTTCGCGTCTAAAGGTGAGTCTTCGTTG
GTTCAATCACATTGATCTGATCGCTGATCAATTGTCAGCCTCTGAATGTGCTCTTGAAGAAAATGGTTGT
CTGTAAGAATCCAGAACCAAAAACGGTCATTTCAAGTATGTATCCTCCGTGAAGTTCCTTTAGCTCTTGC
TAATATTGGACTTTAGCGTGCTTTAGCCAAAGACAGGGTCGCGAGGTTAAGAGGATGGGCCAGGAAAAAT
CTAAGTTAGATTTGTCACACAAAGAAAAAGATTGTCTCAGTTTTGGTTTTGTTTGGTTTGATTTATGCAT
AGGAAATATTTATGATCGAAATCACTCATTTCCTGCTTCGTAAATATCATCTACTATATGCTTCGTAAAT
GTCCATCTCCTACATATTGTGGATATGATAAATGCAATCCTCTCGTCTACACTCTCGGCTTATGCCTTTG
TCTTCTTTGCGCTCCTTTTAGCCTTCTTTTTATTCCTAGTCTTCAAGCCCATCGGTGGAGCTCCAGCTTT
TGTTCCCTTTAGTGAGGGTTAATTGCGCGCTTGGCGTAATCATGGTCATAGCTGTTTCCTGTGTGAAATT
GTTATCCGCTCACAATTCCACACAACATACGAGCCGGAAGCATAAAGTGTAAAGCCTGGGGTGCCTAATG
AGTGAGCTAACTCACATTAATTGCGTTGCGCTCACTGCCCGCTTTCCAGTCGGGAAACCTGTCGTGCCAG
CTGCATTAATGAATCGGCCAACGCGCGGGGAGAGGCGGTTTGCGTATTGGGCGCTCTTCCGCTTCCTCGC
TCACTGACTCGCTGCGCTCGGTCGTTCGGCTGCGGCGAGCGGTATCAGCTCACTCAAAGGCGGTAATACG
GTTATCCACAGAATCAGGGGATAACGCAGGAAAGAACATGTGAGCAAAAGGCCAGCAAAAGGCCAGGAAC
CGTAAAAAGGCCGCGTTGCTGGCGTTTTTCCATAGGCTCCGCCCCCCTGACGAGCATCACAAAAATCGAC
GCTCAAGTCAGAGGTGGCGAAACCCGACAGGACTATAAAGATACCAGGCGTTTCCCCCTGGAAGCTCCCT
CGTGCGCTCTCCTGTTCCGACCCTGCCGCTTACCGGATACCTGTCCGCCTTTCTCCCTTCGGGAAGCGTG
GCGCTTTCTCATAGCTCACGCTGTAGGTATCTCAGTTCGGTGTAGGTCGTTCGCTCCAAGCTGGGCTGTG
TGCACGAACCCCCCGTTCAGCCCGACCGCTGCGCCTTATCCGGTAACTATCGTCTTGAGTCCAACCCGGT
AAGACACGACTTATCGCCACTGGCAGCAGCCACTGGTAACAGGATTAGCAGAGCGAGGTATGTAGGCGGT
GCTACAGAGTTCTTGAAGTGGTGGCCTAACTACGGCTACACTAGAAGAACAGTATTTGGTATCTGCGCTC
TGCTGAAGCCAGTTACCTTCGGAAAAAGAGTTGGTAGCTCTTGATCCGGCAAACAAACCACCGCTGGTAG
CGGTGGTTTTTTTGTTTGCAAGCAGCAGATTACGCGCAGAAAAAAAGGATCTCAAGAAGATCCTTTGATC
TTTTCTACGGGGTCTGACGCTCAGTGGAACGAAAACTCACGTTAAGGGATTTTGGTCATGAGATTATCAA
AAAGGATCTTCACCTAGATCCTTTTAAATTAAAAATGAAGTTTTAAATCAATCTAAAGTATATATGAGTA
AACTTGGTCTGACAGTTACCAATGCTTAATCAGTGAGGCACCTATCTCAGCGATCTGTCTATTTCGTTCA
TCCATAGTTGCCTGACTCCCCGTCGTGTAGATAACTACGATACGGGAGGGCTTACCATCTGGCCCCAGTG
CTGCAATGATACCGCGAGACCCACGCTCACCGGCTCCAGATTTATCAGCAATAAACCAGCCAGCCGGAAG
GGCCGAGCGCAGAAGTGGTCCTGCAACTTTATCCGCCTCCATCCAGTCTATTAATTGTTGCCGGGAAGCT
AGAGTAAGTAGTTCGCCAGTTAATAGTTTGCGCAACGTTGTTGCCATTGCTACAGGCATCGTGGTGTCAC
GCTCGTCGTTTGGTATGGCTTCATTCAGCTCCGGTTCCCAACGATCAAGGCGAGTTACATGATCCCCCAT
GTTGTGCAAAAAAGCGGTTAGCTCCTTCGGTCCTCCGATCGTTGTCAGAAGTAAGTTGGCCGCAGTGTTA
TCACTCATGGTTATGGCAGCACTGCATAATTCTCTTACTGTCATGCCATCCGTAAGATGCTTTTCTGTGA
CTGGTGAGTACTCAACCAAGTCATTCTGAGAATAGTGTATGCGGCGACCGAGTTGCTCTTGCCCGGCGTC
AATACGGGATAATACCGCGCCACATAGCAGAACTTTAAAAGTGCTCATCATTGGAAAACGTTCTTCGGGG
CGAAAACTCTCAAGGATCTTACCGCTGTTGAGATCCAGTTCGATGTAACCCACTCGTGCACCCAACTGAT
CTTCAGCATCTTTTACTTTCACCAGCGTTTCTGGGTGAGCAAAAACAGGAAGGCAAAATGCCGCAAAAAA
GGGAATAAGGGCGACACGGAAATGTTGAATACTCATACTCTTCCTTTTTCAATATTATTGAAGCATTTAT
CAGGGTTATTGTCTCATGAGCGGATACATATTTGAATGTATTTAGAAAAATAAACAAATAGGGGTTCCGC
GCACATTTCCCCGAAAAGTGCCACC
Features (pLannotate 1.2.2; 17 found; start..end, strand, type, name):
      3..19      +  rep_origin     f1 ori (fragment): f1 bacteriophage origin of replication; arrow indicates direction of (+) strand synthesis
   1826..2617    -  CDS            neo: KKA2_KLEPN - Also known as kan, nptII. Experimental evidence at protein level: Swiss-Prot protein existence level 1. Resistance to kanamycin, neomycin, paromomycin, ribostamycin, butirosin and gentamicin B. From Klebsiella pneumoniae.
   3456..3587    +  rep_origin     M13 ori (fragment): M13 bacteriophage origin of replication; arrow indicates direction of (+) strand synthesis
   3591..3746    -  CDS            lacZα (fragment): LacZα fragment of β-galactosidase; lacZ fragment
   3754..3772    +  promoter       T7 promoter: promoter for bacteriophage T7 RNA polymerase
   3781..3800    -  misc_feature   MCS (fragment): pBluescript multiple cloning site
   3809..4516    +  CDS            mNeonGreen: mNeonGreen is a basic (constitutively fluorescent) green/yellow fluorescent protein published in 2013, derived from Branchiostoma lanceolatum. It is reported to be a very rapidly-maturing monomer with moderate acid sensitivity.
   4541..5857    +  CDS            amdS (fragment): AMDS_EMENI - Experimental evidence at transcript level: Swiss-Prot protein existence level 2. Allows acetamide to be used as a sole carbon or nitrogen source. From Emericella nidulans (strain FGSC A4 / ATCC 38163 / CBS 112.46 / NRRL 194 / M139) (Aspergillus nidulans).
   5943..6269    +  CDS            amdS (fragment): AMDS_EMENI - Experimental evidence at transcript level: Swiss-Prot protein existence level 2. Allows acetamide to be used as a sole carbon or nitrogen source. From Emericella nidulans (strain FGSC A4 / ATCC 38163 / CBS 112.46 / NRRL 194 / M139) (Aspergillus nidulans).
   6936..6954    -  promoter       T3 promoter: promoter for bacteriophage T3 RNA polymerase
   6999..7015    -  protein_bind   lac operator: The lac repressor binds to the lac operator to inhibit transcription in E. coli. This inhibition can be relieved by adding lactose or isopropyl-β-D-thiogalactopyranoside (IPTG). lac repressor encoded by lacI
   7023..7053    -  promoter       lac promoter: promoter for the E. coli lac operon
   7068..7089    -  protein_bind   CAP binding site: CAP binding activates transcription in the presence of cAMP. E. coli catabolite activator protein
   7102..7194    -  CDS            lacI (fragment): lac repressor; lacI; The lac repressor binds to the lac operator to inhibit transcription in E. coli. This inhibition can be relieved by adding lactose or isopropyl-β-D-thiogalactopyranoside (IPTG).
   7377..7965    -  rep_origin     ori: high-copy-number ColE1/pMB1/pBR322/pUC origin of replication
   8136..8996    -  CDS            AmpR: β-lactamase; bla; confers resistance to ampicillin, carbenicillin, and related antibiotics
   8997..9101    -  promoter       AmpR promoter: bla
