[The description below was written by a language model from this plasmid's Addgene catalogue record and pLannotate feature annotations shown in this document.]
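Description:
pLSPR25 is a promoterless reporter plasmid for the fungal pathogen Cryptococcus neoformans, built on pSDMA57, a modified pBluescript II SK(-) vector designed to integrate into the Cryptococcus genome by homologous recombination at the Safe Haven site rather than to replicate autonomously in the fungus. In E. coli it is maintained as a high-copy plasmid through a ColE1/pUC-type origin and selected with ampicillin via the bla gene and its promoter. Remnants of the pBluescript framework are annotated around the cloning region, including f1/M13 origin fragments, the lacZα fragment, the lac promoter and operator, and flanking T7 and T3 promoters. The feature table also detects a neo (nptII) coding sequence on the reverse strand outside the reporter region. The catalogue lists only amdS as the selectable marker, and the record does not state what role neo plays or what drives it.

The payload, inserted by Gibson assembly into the multiple cloning site, is a chimeric open reading frame in which mNeonGreen is fused to the N terminus of the Aspergillus nidulans acetamidase gene amdS (the depositor refers to an amdS2 version). The amdS sequence is annotated as two separate fragments with a short gap between them. The fusion combines a fluorescent readout with a growth phenotype, since acetamidase allows acetamide to be used as a sole carbon or nitrogen source. No promoter precedes the fusion; instead a unique SwaI site lies upstream, so that a promoter or other sequence of interest can be dropped in and its activity assessed from a single-copy, defined genomic location. The sequenced record is slightly longer (9,125 nt) than the listed size of 9,109 bp.
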