Addgene plasmid #217310: pLSPR25
Purpose: Promoterless (SwaI Cutsite) mNeonGreen:amdS fusion reporter
Depositing lab: James Fraser. Depositing organization: University of Queensland. Publication: A Chimeric ORF Fusion Phenotypic Reporter for Cryptococcus neoformans. Phillips-Rose LS, Yu CK, West NP, Fraser JA. J Fungi (Basel). 2024 Aug 12;10(8):567. doi: 10.3390/jof10080567. PubMed 39194893.
Backbone
  Vector backbone: pSDMA57
  Backbone manufacturer: Stratagene
  Total vector size (bp): 9109
  Vector type: Yeast Expression
  Selectable markers: amdS
Growth in bacteria
  Bacterial resistance: Ampicillin, 100 μg/mL
  Growth temperature: 37°C
  Growth strain: NEB Stable
  Copy number: High Copy
Gene/Insert
  Gene/Insert name: Acetamidase (alt name: amdS)
  Species: Aspergillus nidulans
  Insert size (bp): 3105
  Tag / fusion protein: mNeonGreen (N terminal on insert)
  Cloning method: Gibson Cloning
  Sequencing primers: 5′ M13F; 3′ M13R
Terms and licenses: Academic/Nonprofit Terms; Industry Terms: Not Available to Industry
Depositor comments: Contains the mNeonGreen amdS2 fusion reporter in the multicloning site of pSDMA57 which is a modified pBluescript II -SK backbone vector. The vector is designed integration into the Cryptococcus neoformans genome via homologous recombination with the Safe Haven site. This construct lacks a promoter, instead has a unique 8 bp SwaI endonuclease restriction site to allow for easy 'drop-in' of desired sequence upstream of the fusion reporter.
How to cite: pLSPR25 was a gift from James Fraser (Addgene plasmid # 217310 ; http://n2t.net/addgene:217310 ; RRID:Addgene_217310)
